Addgene plasmid #90096: 6His-MBP-TEV-huLbCpf1
Purpose: Bacterial expression plasmid for protein purification
Depositing lab: Feng Zhang. Depositing organization: Broad Institute. Publication: Multiplex gene editing by CRISPR-Cpf1 using a single crRNA array. Zetsche B, Heidenreich M, Mohanraju P, Fedorova I, Kneppers J, DeGennaro EM, Winblad N, Choudhury SR, Abudayyeh OO, Gootenberg JS, Wu WY, Scott DA, Severinov K, van der Oost J, Zhang F. Nat Biotechnol. 2017 Jan;35(1):31-34. doi: 10.1038/nbt.3737. Epub 2016 Dec 5. PubMed 27918548.
Backbone
  Vector backbone: pET-28
  Backbone size w/o insert (bp): 3819
  Total vector size (bp): 10473
  Vector type: Bacterial Expression
Growth in bacteria
  Bacterial resistance: Ampicillin, 100 μg/mL
  Growth temperature: 37°C
  Growth strain: BL21(DE3)pLysS
  Copy number: Low Copy
Gene/Insert
  Gene/Insert name: huLbCpf1 (alt name: huLbCas12a)
  Species: humanized Lachnospiraceae bacterium ND2006 Cpf1
  Insert size (bp): 3819
  Tag / fusion protein: 6xHis (N terminal on backbone); MBP (N terminal on insert); TEV site (N terminal on insert); Nucleoplasmin NLS (C terminal on insert); 3xHA (C terminal on insert)
Terms and licenses: Academic/Nonprofit Terms; Industry Terms: Not Available to Industry
Depositor comments: Note: a Flag-AviTag containing fragment follows the insert (between the XhoI and HindIII sites) but this sequence is not translated.
How to cite: 6His-MBP-TEV-huLbCpf1 was a gift from Feng Zhang (Addgene plasmid # 90096 ; http://n2t.net/addgene:90096 ; RRID:Addgene_90096)
