[The description below was written by a language model from this plasmid's Addgene catalogue record and pLannotate feature annotations shown in this document.]
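Description:
6His-MBP-TEV-huLbCpf1 is a bacterial expression plasmid of about 10.5 kb for producing and purifying recombinant Cpf1 (Cas12a) from Lachnospiraceae bacterium ND2006, encoded by a human-codon-optimised ("humanized") open reading frame. The backbone is catalogued as pET-28, although the recorded selection marker and the annotated resistance gene are ampicillin (β-lactamase, AmpR) rather than the kanamycin marker usually associated with that vector. Replication relies on a ColE1/pBR322-type origin accompanied by the bom region and the rop gene, consistent with the low copy number listed. An f1 origin is also present, along with non-functional fragments of a tetracycline resistance gene left over from the pBR322 lineage.

Expression is driven by a T7 promoter controlled by an adjacent lac operator, with a phage T7 gene 10 ribosome binding site and a downstream T7 terminator. The plasmid carries its own lacI repressor gene, so transcription is held off until IPTG induction in a host that supplies T7 RNA polymerase, such as the listed BL21(DE3)pLysS strain. The encoded fusion begins with a 6xHis tag and maltose-binding protein (malE), which provide affinity handles and improve solubility. These are followed by a TEV protease site that allows the N-terminal tags to be cleaved away from LbCpf1. The nuclease carries a C-terminal nucleoplasmin bipartite NLS and a 3xHA epitope tag. According to the depositor, a Flag-AviTag fragment lies after the insert but is not translated. The His-tag and SET1 fragments annotated downstream of 3xHA also sit just before the terminator and are probably untranslated backbone remnants. The purified protein is suited to in vitro Cpf1 cleavage and crRNA-processing studies or ribonucleoprotein assembly.
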