Features (pLannotate 1.2.2; 22 found; start..end, strand, type, name):
    978..1055    -  promoter       lacI promoter: lacI
   1063..1342    -  CDS            TcR (fragment): tetracycline efflux protein; tet; confers resistance to tetracycline
   1364..1382    +  promoter       T7 promoter: promoter for bacteriophage T7 RNA polymerase
   1383..1407    +  protein_bind   lac operator: The lac repressor binds to the lac operator to inhibit transcription in E. coli. This inhibition can be relieved by adding lactose or isopropyl-β-D-thiogalactopyranoside (IPTG). lac repressor encoded by lacI
   1422..1444    +  RBS            RBS: efficient ribosome binding site from bacteriophage T7 gene 10 (Olins and Rangwala, 1989)
   1476..2573    +  CDS            malE (fragment): MALE_ECO57 - Experimental evidence at protein level: Swiss-Prot protein existence level 1. Part of the ABC transporter complex MalEFGK involved in maltose/maltodextrin import. Binds maltose and higher maltodextrins. From Escherichia coli O157:H7.
   2637..6320    +  CDS            LbCpf1: CRISPR-associated protein from Lachnospiraceae bacterium ND2006 (Zetsche et al., 2015)
   6321..6368    +  CDS            nucleoplasmin NLS: bipartite nuclear localization signal from nucleoplasmin
   6375..6455    +  CDS            3xHA: three tandem HA epitope tags
   6564..6581    +  CDS            9xHis (fragment): 9xHis affinity tag
   6591..6640    +  CDS            SET1 (fragment): solubility-enhancement tag derived from T7 phage gene 10B
   6648..6695    +  terminator     T7 terminator: transcription terminator for bacteriophage T7 RNA polymerase
   6732..7160    +  rep_origin     f1 ori (sequence partly withheld): f1 bacteriophage origin of replication; arrow indicates direction of (+) strand synthesis
   7213..7317    +  promoter       AmpR promoter: bla
   7318..8178    +  CDS            AmpR: β-lactamase; bla; confers resistance to ampicillin, carbenicillin, and related antibiotics
   8349..8937    +  rep_origin     ori: high-copy-number ColE1/pMB1/pBR322/pUC origin of replication
   9123..9262    -  misc_feature   bom: basis of mobility region from pBR322
   9364..9555    -  CDS            rop: Rop protein, which maintains plasmids at low copy number; rop
   9572..9952    +  CDS            YPB1_ECOLX: Protein predicted: Swiss-Prot protein existence level 4. From Escherichia coli.
  10024..10315   -  CDS            TcR (fragment): tetracycline efflux protein; tet; confers resistance to tetracycline
  10330..10351   -  protein_bind   CAP binding site: CAP binding activates transcription in the presence of cAMP. E. coli catabolite activator protein
  10364..977     -  CDS            lacI (across the origin): lac repressor; lacI; The lac repressor binds to the lac operator to inhibit transcription in E. coli. This inhibition can be relieved by adding lactose or isopropyl-β-D-thiogalactopyranoside (IPTG).
>Addgene plasmid #90096 | 6His-MBP-TEV-huLbCpf1 | addgene full sequence | sequence record 179981 | Addgene NGS Result
CTTTTCACCAGTGAGACGGGCAACAGCTGATTGCCCTTCACCGCCTGGCCCTGAGAGAGTTGCAGCAAGC
GGTCCACGCTGGTTTGCCCCAGCAGGCGAAAATCCTGTTTGATGGTGGTTAACGGCGGGATATAACATGA
GCTGTCTTCGGTATCGTCGTATCCCACTACCGAGATATCCGCACCAACGCGCAGCCCGGACTCGGTAATG
GCGCGCATTGCGCCCAGCGCCATCTGATCGTTGGCAACCAGCATCGCAGTGGGAACGATGCCCTCATTCA
GCATTTGCATGGTTTGTTGAAAACCGGACATGGCACTCCAGTCGCCTTCCCGTTCCGCTATCGGCTGAAT
TTGATTGCGAGTGAGATATTTATGCCAGCCAGCCAGACGCAGACGCGCCGAGACAGAACTTAATGGGCCC
GCTAACAGCGCGATTTGCTGGTGACCCAATGCGACCAGATGCTCCACGCCCAGTCGCGTACCGTCTTCAT
GGGAGAAAATAATACTGTTGATGGGTGTCTGGTCAGAGACATCAAGAAATAACGCCGGAACATTAGTGCA
GGCAGCTTCCACAGCAATGGCATCCTGGTCATCCAGCGGATAGTTAATGATCAGCCCACTGACGCGTTGC
GCGAGAAGATTGTGCACCGCCGCTTTACAGGCTTCGACGCCGCTTCGTTCTACCATCGACACCACCACGC
TGGCACCCAGTTGATCGGCGCGAGATTTAATCGCCGCGACAATTTGCGACGGCGCGTGCAGGGCCAGACT
GGAGGTGGCAACGCCAATCAGCAACGACTGTTTGCCCGCCAGTTGTTGTGCCACGCGGTTGGGAATGTAA
TTCAGCTCCGCCATCGCCGCTTCCACTTTTTCCCGCGTTTTCGCAGAAACGTGGCTGGCCTGGTTCACCA
CGCGGGAAACGGTCTGATAAGAGACACCGGCATACTCTGCGACATCGTATAACGTTACTGGTTTCACATT
CACCACCCTGAATTGACTCTCTTCCGGGCGCTATCATGCCATACCGCGAAAGGTTTTGCGCCATTCGATG
GTGTCCGGGATCTCGACGCTCTCCCTTATGCGACTCCTGCATTAGGAAGCAGCCCAGTAGTAGGTTGAGG
CCGTTGAGCACCGCCGCCGCAAGGAATGGTGCATGCAAGGAGATGGCGCCCAACAGTCCCCCGGCCACGG
GGCCTGCCACCATACCCACGCCGAAACAAGCGCTCATGAGCCCGAAGTGGCGAGCCCGATCTTCCCCATC
GGTGATGTCGGCGATATAGGCGCCAGCAACCGCACCTGTGGCGCCGGTGATGCCGGCCACGATGCGTCCG
GCGTAGAGGATCGAGATCTCGATCCCGCGAAATTAATACGACTCACTATAGGGGAATTGTGAGCGGATAA
CAATTCCCCTCTAGAAATAATTTTGTTTAACTTTAAGAAGGAGATATACATATGGGTCATCATCATCACC
ATCACAAAATCGAAGAAGGCAAACTGGTTATTTGGATCAATGGCGATAAAGGCTATAATGGTCTGGCAGA
AGTTGGCAAAAAATTCGAAAAAGATACCGGCATTAAAGTGACCGTTGAACATCCGGATAAACTGGAAGAA
AAATTTCCGCAGGTTGCAGCAACCGGTGATGGTCCGGATATTATCTTTTGGGCACATGATCGTTTTGGTG
GTTATGCACAGAGCGGTCTGCTGGCAGAAATTACACCGGATAAAGCATTTCAGGACAAACTGTATCCGTT
TACCTGGGATGCAGTTCGCTATAACGGTAAACTGATTGCATATCCGATTGCAGTTGAAGCACTGAGCCTG
ATCTATAACAAAGATCTGCTGCCGAATCCGCCTAAAACCTGGGAAGAAATTCCGGCACTGGATAAAGAAC
TGAAAGCAAAAGGTAAAAGCGCACTGATGTTTAATCTGCAAGAACCGTATTTTACCTGGCCTCTGATTGC
AGCAGATGGTGGCTATGCATTCAAATATGAAAACGGCAAATATGATATCAAAGACGTGGGTGTTGATAAT
GCGGGTGCAAAAGCCGGTCTGACCTTTCTGGTTGATCTGATTAAAAACAAACACATGAACGCCGATACCG
ATTATAGCATTGCAGAAGCAGCATTTAACAAAGGTGAAACCGCAATGACAATTAATGGTCCGTGGGCATG
GTCAAATATTGATACCAGCAAAGTGAATTATGGTGTTACCGTTCTGCCGACATTTAAAGGTCAGCCGAGC
AAACCGTTTGTTGGTGTTCTGAGCGCAGGTATTAATGCAGCAAGCCCGAACAAAGAACTGGCAAAAGAAT
TTCTGGAAAACTATCTGCTGACCGATGAAGGTCTGGAAGCAGTGAATAAAGATAAACCGCTGGGTGCAGT
TGCACTGAAAAGCTATGAAGAAGAACTGGTTAAAGATCCGCGTATTGCAGCCACCATGGAAAATGCACAG
AAAGGCGAAATTATGCCGAATATTCCGCAGATGAGCGCATTTTGGTATGCCGTTCGTACCGCAGTGATTA
ATGCCGCATCAGGTCGTCAGACCGTTGATGAAGCCCTGAAAGATGCCCAGACCGGTGCAAGCACCGGATC
CCTGGTTCCGCGTGGTAGCGCTAGCGAAAATCTGTATTTTCAGGGAATGAGCAAGCTGGAGAAGTTTACA
AACTGCTACTCCCTGTCTAAGACCCTGAGGTTCAAGGCCATCCCTGTGGGCAAGACCCAGGAGAACATCG
ACAATAAGCGGCTGCTGGTGGAGGACGAGAAGAGAGCCGAGGATTATAAGGGCGTGAAGAAGCTGCTGGA
TCGCTACTATCTGTCTTTTATCAACGACGTGCTGCACAGCATCAAGCTGAAGAATCTGAACAATTACATC
AGCCTGTTCCGGAAGAAAACCAGAACCGAGAAGGAGAATAAGGAGCTGGAGAACCTGGAGATCAATCTGC
GGAAGGAGATCGCCAAGGCCTTCAAGGGCAACGAGGGCTACAAGTCCCTGTTTAAGAAGGATATCATCGA
GACAATCCTGCCAGAGTTCCTGGACGATAAGGACGAGATCGCCCTGGTGAACAGCTTCAATGGCTTTACC
ACAGCCTTCACCGGCTTCTTTGATAACAGAGAGAATATGTTTTCCGAGGAGGCCAAGAGCACATCCATCG
CCTTCAGGTGTATCAACGAGAATCTGACCCGCTACATCTCTAATATGGACATCTTCGAGAAGGTGGACGC
CATCTTTGATAAGCACGAGGTGCAGGAGATCAAGGAGAAGATCCTGAACAGCGACTATGATGTGGAGGAT
TTCTTTGAGGGCGAGTTCTTTAACTTTGTGCTGACACAGGAGGGCATCGACGTGTATAACGCCATCATCG
GCGGCTTCGTGACCGAGAGCGGCGAGAAGATCAAGGGCCTGAACGAGTACATCAACCTGTATAATCAGAA
AACCAAGCAGAAGCTGCCTAAGTTTAAGCCACTGTATAAGCAGGTGCTGAGCGATCGGGAGTCTCTGAGC
TTCTACGGCGAGGGCTATACATCCGATGAGGAGGTGCTGGAGGTGTTTAGAAACACCCTGAACAAGAACA
GCGAGATCTTCAGCTCCATCAAGAAGCTGGAGAAGCTGTTCAAGAATTTTGACGAGTACTCTAGCGCCGG
CATCTTTGTGAAGAACGGCCCCGCCATCAGCACAATCTCCAAGGATATCTTCGGCGAGTGGAACGTGATC
CGGGACAAGTGGAATGCCGAGTATGACGATATCCACCTGAAGAAGAAGGCCGTGGTGACCGAGAAGTACG
AGGACGATCGGAGAAAGTCCTTCAAGAAGATCGGCTCCTTTTCTCTGGAGCAGCTGCAGGAGTACGCCGA
CGCCGATCTGTCTGTGGTGGAGAAGCTGAAGGAGATCATCATCCAGAAGGTGGATGAGATCTACAAGGTG
TATGGCTCCTCTGAGAAGCTGTTCGACGCCGATTTTGTGCTGGAGAAGAGCCTGAAGAAGAACGACGCCG
TGGTGGCCATCATGAAGGACCTGCTGGATTCTGTGAAGAGCTTCGAGAATTACATCAAGGCCTTCTTTGG
CGAGGGCAAGGAGACAAACAGGGACGAGTCCTTCTATGGCGATTTTGTGCTGGCCTACGACATCCTGCTG
AAGGTGGACCACATCTACGATGCCATCCGCAATTATGTGACCCAGAAGCCCTACTCTAAGGATAAGTTCA
AGCTGTATTTTCAGAACCCTCAGTTCATGGGCGGCTGGGACAAGGATAAGGAGACAGACTATCGGGCCAC
CATCCTGAGATACGGCTCCAAGTACTATCTGGCCATCATGGATAAGAAGTACGCCAAGTGCCTGCAGAAG
ATCGACAAGGACGATGTGAACGGCAATTACGAGAAGATCAACTATAAGCTGCTGCCCGGCCCTAATAAGA
TGCTGCCAAAGGTGTTCTTTTCTAAGAAGTGGATGGCCTACTATAACCCCAGCGAGGACATCCAGAAGAT
CTACAAGAATGGCACATTCAAGAAGGGCGATATGTTTAACCTGAATGACTGTCACAAGCTGATCGACTTC
TTTAAGGATAGCATCTCCCGGTATCCAAAGTGGTCCAATGCCTACGATTTCAACTTTTCTGAGACAGAGA
AGTATAAGGACATCGCCGGCTTTTACAGAGAGGTGGAGGAGCAGGGCTATAAGGTGAGCTTCGAGTCTGC
CAGCAAGAAGGAGGTGGATAAGCTGGTGGAGGAGGGCAAGCTGTATATGTTCCAGATCTATAACAAGGAC
TTTTCCGATAAGTCTCACGGCACACCCAATCTGCACACCATGTACTTCAAGCTGCTGTTTGACGAGAACA
ATCACGGACAGATCAGGCTGAGCGGAGGAGCAGAGCTGTTCATGAGGCGCGCCTCCCTGAAGAAGGAGGA
GCTGGTGGTGCACCCAGCCAACTCCCCTATCGCCAACAAGAATCCAGATAATCCCAAGAAAACCACAACC
CTGTCCTACGACGTGTATAAGGATAAGAGGTTTTCTGAGGACCAGTACGAGCTGCACATCCCAATCGCCA
TCAATAAGTGCCCCAAGAACATCTTCAAGATCAATACAGAGGTGCGCGTGCTGCTGAAGCACGACGATAA
CCCCTATGTGATCGGCATCGATAGGGGCGAGCGCAATCTGCTGTATATCGTGGTGGTGGACGGCAAGGGC
AACATCGTGGAGCAGTATTCCCTGAACGAGATCATCAACAACTTCAACGGCATCAGGATCAAGACAGATT
ACCACTCTCTGCTGGACAAGAAGGAGAAGGAGAGGTTCGAGGCCCGCCAGAACTGGACCTCCATCGAGAA
TATCAAGGAGCTGAAGGCCGGCTATATCTCTCAGGTGGTGCACAAGATCTGCGAGCTGGTGGAGAAGTAC
GATGCCGTGATCGCCCTGGAGGACCTGAACTCTGGCTTTAAGAATAGCCGCGTGAAGGTGGAGAAGCAGG
TGTATCAGAAGTTCGAGAAGATGCTGATCGATAAGCTGAACTACATGGTGGACAAGAAGTCTAATCCTTG
TGCAACAGGCGGCGCCCTGAAGGGCTATCAGATCACCAATAAGTTCGAGAGCTTTAAGTCCATGTCTACC
CAGAACGGCTTCATCTTTTACATCCCTGCCTGGCTGACATCCAAGATCGATCCATCTACCGGCTTTGTGA
ACCTGCTGAAAACCAAGTATACCAGCATCGCCGATTCCAAGAAGTTCATCAGCTCCTTTGACAGGATCAT
GTACGTGCCCGAGGAGGATCTGTTCGAGTTTGCCCTGGACTATAAGAACTTCTCTCGCACAGACGCCGAT
TACATCAAGAAGTGGAAGCTGTACTCCTACGGCAACCGGATCAGAATCTTCCGGAATCCTAAGAAGAACA
ACGTGTTCGACTGGGAGGAGGTGTGCCTGACCAGCGCCTATAAGGAGCTGTTCAACAAGTACGGCATCAA
TTATCAGCAGGGCGATATCAGAGCCCTGCTGTGCGAGCAGTCCGACAAGGCCTTCTACTCTAGCTTTATG
GCCCTGATGAGCCTGATGCTGCAGATGCGGAACAGCATCACAGGCCGCACCGACGTGGATTTTCTGATCA
GCCCTGTGAAGAACTCCGACGGCATCTTCTACGATAGCCGGAACTATGAGGCCCAGGAGAATGCCATCCT
GCCAAAGAACGCCGACGCCAATGGCGCCTATAACATCGCCAGAAAGGTGCTGTGGGCCATCGGCCAGTTC
AAGAAGGCCGAGGACGAGAAGCTGGATAAGGTGAAGATCGCCATCTCTAACAAGGAGTGGCTGGAGTACG
CCCAGACCAGCGTGAAGCACAAAAGGCCGGCGGCCACGAAAAAGGCCGGCCAGGCAAAAAAGAAAAAGGG
ATCCTACCCATACGATGTTCCAGATTACGCTTATCCCTACGACGTGCCTGATTATGCATACCCATATGAT
GTCCCCGACTATGCCTAAAGCCTCGAGGGTGGTGGTAGCGATTATAAAGATGATGATGATAAAGGCCTGA
ACGATATCTTTGAAGCCCAGAAAATTGAATGGCACGAGTAAAAGCTTGTCGAGCACCACCACCACCACCA
CTGAGATCCGGCTGCTAACAAAGCCCGAAAGGAAGCTGAGTTGGCTGCTGCCACCGCTGAGCAATAACTA
GCATAACCCCTTGGGGCCTCTAAACGGGTCTTGAGGGGTTTTTTGCTGAAAGGAGGAACTATATCCGGAT
TGGCGAATGGG
[124 nt withheld, positions 6732-6855]
C
[91 nt withheld, positions 6857-6947]
A
[49 nt withheld, positions 6949-6997]
CCTTTGACGTTGGAGTCCACGTTCTTT
[37 nt withheld, positions 7025-7061]
ACCCTATCTCGGTCTATTCTTTTGATTTATAAGGGATTTTGCCGATTTCGGCCTATTGGTTAAAAAATGA
GCTGATTTAACAAAAATTTAACGCGAATTTTAACAAAATATTAACGCTTACAATTTAGGTGGCACTTTTC
GGGGAAATGTGCGCGGAACCCCTATTTGTTTATTTTTCTAAATACATTCAAATATGTATCCGCTCATGAG
ACAATAACCCTGATAAATGCTTCAATAATATTGAAAAAGGAAGAGTATGAGTATTCAACATTTCCGTGTC
GCCCTTATTCCCTTTTTTGCGGCATTTTGCCTTCCTGTTTTTGCTCACCCAGAAACGCTGGTGAAAGTAA
AAGATGCTGAAGATCAGTTGGGTGCACGAGTGGGTTACATCGAACTGGATCTCAACAGCGGTAAGATCCT
TGAGAGTTTTCGCCCCGAAGAACGTTTTCCAATGATGAGCACTTTTAAAGTTCTGCTATGTGGCGCGGTA
TTATCCCGTATTGACGCCGGGCAAGAGCAACTCGGTCGCCGCATACACTATTCTCAGAATGACTTGGTTG
AGTACTCACCAGTCACAGAAAAGCATCTTACGGATGGCATGACAGTAAGAGAATTATGCAGTGCTGCCAT
AACCATGAGTGATAACACTGCGGCCAACTTACTTCTGACAACGATCGGAGGACCGAAGGAGCTAACCGCT
TTTTTGCACAACATGGGGGATCATGTAACTCGCCTTGATCGTTGGGAACCGGAGCTGAATGAAGCCATAC
CAAACGACGAGCGTGACACCACGATGCCTGCAGCAATGGCAACAACGTTGCGCAAACTATTAACTGGCGA
ACTACTTACTCTAGCTTCCCGGCAACAATTAATAGACTGGATGGAGGCGGATAAAGTTGCAGGACCACTT
CTGCGCTCGGCCCTTCCGGCTGGCTGGTTTATTGCTGATAAATCTGGAGCCGGTGAGCGTGGTAGTCGCG
GTATCATTGCAGCACTGGGGCCAGATGGTAAGCCCTCCCGTATCGTAGTTATCTACACGACGGGGAGTCA
GGCAACTATGGATGAACGAAATAGACAGATCGCTGAGATAGGTGCCTCACTGATTAAGCATTGGTAACTG
TCAGACCAAGTTTACTCATATATACTTTAGATTGATTTAAAACTTCATTTTTAATTTAAAAGGATCTAGG
TGAAGATCCTTTTTGATAATCTCATGACCAAAATCCCTTAACGTGAGTTTTCGTTCCACTGAGCGTCAGA
CCCCGTAGAAAAGATCAAAGGATCTTCTTGAGATCCTTTTTTTCTGCGCGTAATCTGCTGCTTGCAAACA
AAAAAACCACCGCTACCAGCGGTGGTTTGTTTGCCGGATCAAGAGCTACCAACTCTTTTTCCGAAGGTAA
CTGGCTTCAGCAGAGCGCAGATACCAAATACTGTCCTTCTAGTGTAGCCGTAGTTAGGCCACCACTTCAA
GAACTCTGTAGCACCGCCTACATACCTCGCTCTGCTAATCCTGTTACCAGTGGCTGCTGCCAGTGGCGAT
AAGTCGTGTCTTACCGGGTTGGACTCAAGACGATAGTTACCGGATAAGGCGCAGCGGTCGGGCTGAACGG
GGGGTTCGTGCACACAGCCCAGCTTGGAGCGAACGACCTACACCGAACTGAGATACCTACAGCGTGAGCT
ATGAGAAAGCGCCACGCTTCCCGAAGGGAGAAAGGCGGACAGGTATCCGGTAAGCGGCAGGGTCGGAACA
GGAGAGCGCACGAGGGAGCTTCCAGGGGGAAACGCCTGGTATCTTTATAGTCCTGTCGGGTTTCGCCACC
TCTGACTTGAGCGTCGATTTTTGTGATGCTCGTCAGGGGGGCGGAGCCTATGGAAAAACGCCAGCAACGC
GGCCTTTTTACGGTTCCTGGCCTTTTGCTGGCCTTTTGCTCACATGTTCTTTCCTGCGTTATCCCCTGAT
TCTGTGGATAACCGTATTACCGCCTTTGAGTGAGCTGATACCGCTCGCCGCAGCCGAACGACCGAGCGCA
GCGAGTCAGTGAGCGAGGAAGCGGAAGAGCGCCTGATGCGGTATTTTCTCCTTACGCATCTGTGCGGTAT
TTCACACCGCAATGGTGCACTCTCAGTACAATCTGCTCTGATGCCGCATAGTTAAGCCAGTATACACTCC
GCTATCGCTACGTGACTGGGTCATGGCTGCGCCCCGACACCCGCCAACACCCGCTGACGCGCCCTGACGG
GCTTGTCTGCTCCCGGCATCCGCTTACAGACAAGCTGTGACCGTCTCCGGGAGCTGCATGTGTCAGAGGT
TTTCACCGTCATCACCGAAACGCGCGAGGCAGCTGCGGTAAAGCTCATCAGCGTGGTCGTGAAGCGATTC
ACAGATGTCTGCCTGTTCATCCGCGTCCAGCTCGTTGAGTTTCTCCAGAAGCGTTAATGTCTGGCTTCTG
ATAAAGCGGGCCATGTTAAGGGCGGTTTTTTCCTGTTTGGTCACTGATGCCTCCGTGTAAGGGGGATTTC
TGTTCATGGGGGTAATGATACCGATGAAACGAGAGAGGATGCTCACGATACGGGTTACTGATGATGAACA
TGCCCGGTTACTGGAACGTTGTGAGGGTAAACAACTGGCGGTATGGATGCGGCGGGACCAGAGAAAAATC
ACTCAGGGTCAATGCCAGCGCTTCGTTAATACAGATGTAGGTGTTCCACAGGGTAGCCAGCAGCATCCTG
CGATGCAGATCCGGAACATAATGGTGCAGGGCGCTGACTTCCGCGTTTCCAGACTTTACGAAACACGGAA
ACCGAAGACCATTCATGTTGTTGCTCAGGTCGCAGACGTTTTGCAGCAGCAGTCGCTTCACGTTCGCTCG
CGTATCGGTGATTCATTCTGCTAACCAGTAAGGCAACCCCGCCAGCCTAGCCGGGTCCTCAACGACAGGA
GCACGATCATGCGCACCCGTGGGGCCGCCATGCCGGCGATAATGGCCTGCTTCTCGCCGAAACGTTTGGT
GGCGGGACCAGTGACGAAGGCTTGAGCGAGGGCGTGCAAGATTCCGAATACCGCAAGCGACAGGCCGATC
ATCGTCGCGCTCCAGCGAAAGCGGTCCTCGCCGAAAATGACCCAGAGCGCTGCCGGCACCTGTCCTACGA
GTTGCATGATAAAGAAGACAGTCATAAGTGCGGCGACGATAGTCATGCCCCGCGCCCACCGGAAGGAGCT
GACTGGGTTGAAGGCTCTCAAGGGCATCGGTCGAGATCCCGGTGCCTAATGAGTGAGCTAACTTACATTA
ATTGCGTTGCGCTCACTGCCCGCTTTCCAGTCGGGAAACCTGTCGTGCCAGCTGCATTAATGAATCGGCC
AACGCGCGGGGAGAGGCGGTTTGCGTATTGGGCGCCAGGGTGGTTTTT
